>Addgene plasmid #68190 | pTE8 (GB0144) | depositor full sequence | sequence record 127564 | pTE8 (GB0144) sequence 3827 bps
CTCGGCTTGAATAAGAATAATAATGTTATCTATTATTACTATTTATACTTCTGCAGATTGTACCTTTGAA
TTTGAAGCAAATGTTTGAGTTAAATACTTTCACGTTTCTAAGCAATGTAATATAATTTATAAAGTATGTG
CTTGCTATATATTGTTGTTTAAAACATTAAATAATATTACATAAATATAAACACCATAATATAAGGATGT
TTAGCATTGTGGGAAAATGAAGGATTAATAAGTCATATTAGTATTTCTCTATGTCACATAAATGTGCCTT
CAACTCAATTTCCGCTGATATTTATCTTCTTTTATTTTAAGTAGACGCTTAAACTATTGTATAAAATTGA
ATGAGTAGACATACTCGTCCTATATTACAGTTCTCGTGAAATAAACTCGATTCTCGAAATGATTTGTGTT
ATGTTATGCGGGATGCATATTATGTTGTAACACTCGCAACTAGAAAGAAATAGAAAAAAGTTTAAAATCC
AAAAATAATTACTTTTGGGAAGTATAAGGAAATTTGGAAAATTTTATGTTAAAAGTGAGTTTTTGGTCAA
CTTAAAACGACCATAACTCCTAGCTCATGATGAGTAGGTGTAGTTCCATATATGATTGAAAATCTCTTGA
AATGATCTTTCGAACACTGTCAAGTTTGCATAATTCCGAATTCGTATTAACGAGTTATGTCTTTTGGAAG
TTTGGGTGTTTTATCAAGGAAGTCCAATCAAAATTTGGGAAGGGAAAATTTGTTTTTTCCTTATCTAATT
TACGCGCTCGAGACCACTCATCGCCCAATCACTAGTGAATTCGCGGCCGCCTGCAGGTCGACCATATGGG
AGAGCTCCCAACGCGTTGGATGCATAGCTTGAGTATTCTATAGTGTCACCTAAATAGCTTGGCGTAATCA
TGGTCATAGCTGTTTCCTGTGTGAAATTGTTATCCGCTCACAATTCCACACAACATACGAGCCGGAAGCA
TAAAGTGTAAAGCCTGGGGTGCCTAATGAGTGAGCTAACTCACATTAATTGCGTTGCGCTCACTGCCCGC
TTTCCAGTCGGGAAACCTGTCGTGCCAGCTGCATTAATGAATCGGCCAACGCGCGGGGAGAGGCGGTTTG
CGTATTGGGCGCTCTTCCGCTTCCTCGCTCACTGACTCGCTGCGCTCGGTCGTTCGGCTGCGGCGAGCGG
TATCAGCTCACTCAAAGGCGGTAATACGGTTATCCACAGAATCAGGGGATAACGCAGGAAAGAACATGTG
AGCAAAAGGCCAGCAAAAGGCCAGGAACCGTAAAAAGGCCGCGTTGCTGGCGTTTTTCCATAGGCTCCGC
CCCCCTGACGAGCATCACAAAAATCGACGCTCAAGTCAGAGGTGGCGAAACCCGACAGGACTATAAAGAT
ACCAGGCGTTTCCCCCTGGAAGCTCCCTCGTGCGCTCTCCTGTTCCGACCCTGCCGCTTACCGGATACCT
GTCCGCCTTTCTCCCTTCGGGAAGCGTGGCGCTTTCTCATAGCTCACGCTGTAGGTATCTCAGTTCGGTG
TAGGTCGTTCGCTCCAAGCTGGGCTGTGTGCACGAACCCCCCGTTCAGCCCGACCGCTGCGCCTTATCCG
GTAACTATCGTCTTGAGTCCAACCCGGTAAGACACGACTTATCGCCACTGGCAGCAGCCACTGGTAACAG
GATTAGCAGAGCGAGGTATGTAGGCGGTGCTACAGAGTTCTTGAAGTGGTGGCCTAACTACGGCTACACT
AGAAGAACAGTATTTGGTATCTGCGCTCTGCTGAAGCCAGTTACCTTCGGAAAAAGAGTTGGTAGCTCTT
GATCCGGCAAACAAACCACCGCTGGTAGCGGTGGTTTTTTTGTTTGCAAGCAGCAGATTACGCGCAGAAA
AAAAGGATCTCAAGAAGATCCTTTGATCTTTTCTACGGGGTCTGACGCTCAGTGGAACGAAAACTCACGT
TAAGGGATTTTGGTCATGAGATTATCAAAAAGGATCTTCACCTAGATCCTTTTAAATTAAAAATGAAGTT
TTAAATCAATCTAAAGTATATATGAGTAAACTTGGTCTGACAGTTACCAATGCTTAATCAGTGAGGCACC
TATCTCAGCGATCTGTCTATTTCGTTCATCCATAGTTGCCTGACTCCCCGTCGTGTAGATAACTACGATA
CGGGAGGGCTTACCATCTGGCCCCAGTGCTGCAATGATACCGCGAGACCCACGCTCACCGGCTCCAGATT
TATCAGCAATAAACCAGCCAGCCGGAAGGGCCGAGCGCAGAAGTGGTCCTGCAACTTTATCCGCCTCCAT
CCAGTCTATTAATTGTTGCCGGGAAGCTAGAGTAAGTAGTTCGCCAGTTAATAGTTTGCGCAACGTTGTT
GCCATTGCTACAGGCATCGTGGTGTCACGCTCGTCGTTTGGTATGGCTTCATTCAGCTCCGGTTCCCAAC
GATCAAGGCGAGTTACATGATCCCCCATGTTGTGCAAAAAAGCGGTTAGCTCCTTCGGTCCTCCGATCGT
TGTCAGAAGTAAGTTGGCCGCAGTGTTATCACTCATGGTTATGGCAGCACTGCATAATTCTCTTACTGTC
ATGCCATCCGTAAGATGCTTTTCTGTGACTGGTGAGTACTCAACCAAGTCATTCTGAGAATAGTGTATGC
GGCGACCGAGTTGCTCTTGCCCGGCGTCAATACGGGATAATACCGCGCCACATAGCAGAACTTTAAAAGT
GCTCATCATTGGAAAACGTTCTTCGGGGCGAAAACTCTCAAGGATCTTACCGCTGTTGAGATCCAGTTCG
ATGTAACCCACTCGTGCACCCAACTGATCTTCAGCATCTTTTACTTTCACCAGCGTTTCTGGGTGAGCAA
AAACAGGAAGGCAAAATGCCGCAAAAAAGGGAATAAGGGCGACACGGAAATGTTGAATACTCATACTCTT
CCTTTTTCAATATTATTGAAGCATTTATCAGGGTTATTGTCTCATGAGCGGATACATATTTGAATGTATT
TAGAAAAATAAACAAATAGGGGTTCCGCGCACATTTCCCCGAAAAGTGCCACCTGATGCGGTGTGAAATA
CCGCACAGATGCGTAAGGAGAAAATACCGCATCAGGAAATTGTAAGCGTTAATATTTTGTTAAAATTCGC
GTTAAATTTTTGTTAAATCAGCTCATTTTTTAACCAATAGGCCGAAATCGGCAAAATCCCTTATAAATCA
AAAGAATAGACCGAGATAGGGT
[37 nt withheld, positions 3243-3279]
AAAGAACGTGGACTCCAACGTCAAAGG
[49 nt withheld, positions 3307-3355]
T
[91 nt withheld, positions 3357-3447]
G
[124 nt withheld, positions 3449-3572]
CCATTCGCCATTCAGGCTGCGCAACTGTTGGGAAGGGCGATCGGTGCGGGCCTCTTCGCTATTACGCCAG
CTGGCGAAAGGGGGATGTGCTGCAAGGCGATTAAGTTGGGTAACGCCAGGGTTTTCCCAGTCACGACGTT
GTAAAACGACGGCCAGTGAATTGTAATACGACTCACTATAGGGCGAATTGGGCCCGACGTCGCATGCTCC
CGGCCGCCATGGCGGCCGCGGGAATTCGATTGGGCGATGAGTGGT
Features (pLannotate 1.2.2; 13 found; start..end, strand, type, name):
    803..865     -  CDS            VESPI_VESMG (fragment): Experimental evidence at protein level: Swiss-Prot protein existence level 1. Shows contractile activity on isolated ileum smooth muscle. From Vespa magnifica (Hornet).
    877..895     -  promoter       SP6 promoter: promoter for bacteriophage SP6 RNA polymerase
    937..953     -  protein_bind   lac operator: The lac repressor binds to the lac operator to inhibit transcription in E. coli. This inhibition can be relieved by adding lactose or isopropyl-β-D-thiogalactopyranoside (IPTG). lac repressor encoded by lacI
    961..991     -  promoter       lac promoter: promoter for the E. coli lac operon
   1006..1027    -  protein_bind   CAP binding site: CAP binding activates transcription in the presence of cAMP. E. coli catabolite activator protein
   1040..1132    -  CDS            lacI (fragment): lac repressor; lacI; The lac repressor binds to the lac operator to inhibit transcription in E. coli. This inhibition can be relieved by adding lactose or isopropyl-β-D-thiogalactopyranoside (IPTG).
   1315..1903    -  rep_origin     ori: high-copy-number ColE1/pMB1/pBR322/pUC origin of replication
   2074..2934    -  CDS            AmpR: β-lactamase; bla; confers resistance to ampicillin, carbenicillin, and related antibiotics
   2935..3039    -  promoter       AmpR promoter: bla
   3066..3116    +  misc_feature   bom (fragment): basis of mobility region from pBR322
   3144..3572    -  rep_origin     f1 ori (sequence partly withheld): f1 bacteriophage origin of replication; arrow indicates direction of (+) strand synthesis
   3576..3733    -  CDS            lacZα (fragment): LacZα fragment of β-galactosidase; lacZ fragment
   3736..3754    +  promoter       T7 promoter: promoter for bacteriophage T7 RNA polymerase
