[The description below was written by a language model from this plasmid's Addgene catalogue record and pLannotate feature annotations shown in this document.]
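Description:
pTE8 (GB0144) is a level 0 part plasmid from the GoldenBraid 2.0 plant synthetic biology assembly system. It carries the transcriptional terminator of the tomato (Solanum lycopersicum) E8 gene as a standardized, reusable DNA part. The backbone is pUPD, the GoldenBraid universal part domesticator, a self-made derivative of the pGEM-T Easy cloning vector. It is a 3,827 bp high-copy E. coli plasmid that replicates from a ColE1/pUC-type origin and is selected with ampicillin through the β-lactamase gene and its native promoter. The backbone also keeps an f1 phage origin, lac promoter/operator elements and a lacZα fragment left over from the parental blue/white screening cassette. T7 and SP6 promoters flank the cloning region and serve as sequencing primer sites.

The 764 bp SlE8 terminator insert was "domesticated", meaning internal BsaI and BsmBI recognition sites were removed so the part is compatible with type IIS assembly. It was cloned into pUPD with BsmBI, and those sites were destroyed in the process. The part can be released with BsaI, which in GoldenBraid exposes defined overhangs so that it can be joined in order with promoter and coding-sequence parts into a transcriptional unit in a destination vector. The automated annotation does not label the terminator itself, which presumably occupies the unannotated region between the T7 and SP6 promoters. The short hit to a hornet peptide next to the SP6 promoter, and probably also the small lacI and bom fragments, are likely spurious or vestigial matches rather than functional elements. The plasmid has no plant expression function of its own and is a source of a 3′ regulatory region for building plant expression constructs.
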