Addgene plasmid #68190: pTE8 (GB0144)
Purpose: Provides the S. Lycopersicum E8 terminator as a level 0 GoldenBraid part
Depositing lab: Diego Orzaez. Depositing organization: Agencia Estatal Consejo Superior de Investigaciones Científicas, M.P. Publication: GoldenBraid 2.0: a comprehensive DNA assembly framework for plant synthetic biology. Sarrion-Perdigones A, Vazquez-Vilar M, Palaci J, Castelijns B, Forment J, Ziarsolo P, Blanca J, Granell A, Orzaez D. Plant Physiol. 2013 Jul;162(3):1618-31. 10.1104/pp.113.217661 PubMed 23669743.
Backbone
  Vector backbone: pUPD
  Backbone manufacturer: self-made; derived from pGEMT-Easy manufactured by Promega
  Vector type: Synthetic Biology
Growth in bacteria
  Bacterial resistance: Ampicillin, 100 μg/mL
  Growth temperature: 37°C
  Growth strain: DH5alpha
  Copy number: High Copy
Gene/Insert
  Gene/Insert name: SlE8 terminator
  Insert size (bp): 764
  Mutation: BsaI and BsmBI sites removed
  Cloning method: Restriction Enzyme; 5′ cloning site BsmBI (destroyed during cloning); 3′ cloning site BsmBI (destroyed during cloning)
  Sequencing primers: 5′ T7; 3′ SP6
Terms and licenses: Academic/Nonprofit Terms; Industry Terms: Not Available to Industry
Depositor comments: insert can be released with BsaI
How to cite: pTE8 (GB0144) was a gift from Diego Orzaez (Addgene plasmid # 68190 ; http://n2t.net/addgene:68190 ; RRID:Addgene_68190)
