>Addgene plasmid #68190 | pTE8 (GB0144) | addgene partial sequence | sequence record 127560 | SP6 5'-ATTTAGGTGACACTATAG-3'
CACGCGTTGGGAGCTCTCCCATATGGTCGACCTGCAGGCGGCCGCGAATTCACTAGTGATTGGGCGATGA
GTGGTCTCGAGCGCGTAAATTAGATAAGGAAAAAACAAATTTTCCCTTCCCAAATTTTGATTGGACTTCC
TTGATAAAACACCCAAACTTCCAAAAGACATAACTCGTTAATACGAATTCGGAATTATGCAAACTTGACA
GTGTTCGAAAGATCATTTCAAGAGATTTTCAATCATATATGGAACTACACCTACTCATCATGAGCTAGGA
GTTATGGTCGTTTTAAGTTGACCAAAAACTCACTTTTAACATAAAATTTTCCAAATTTCCTTATACTTCC
CAAAAGTAATTATTTTTGGATTTTAAACTTTTTTCTATTTCTTTCTAGTTGCGAGTGTTACAACATAATA
TGCATCCCGCATAACATAACACAAATCATTTCGAGAATCGAGTTTATTTCACGAGAACTGTAATATAGGA
CGAGTATGTCTACTCATTCAATTTTATACAATAGTTTAAGCGTCTACTTAAAATAAAAGAAGATAAATAT
CAGCGGAAATTGAGTTGAAGGCACATTTATGTGACATAGAGAAATACTAATATGACTTATTAATCCTTCA
TTTTCCCACAATGCTAAACATCCTTATATTATGGTGTTTATATTTATGTAATATTATTTAATGTTTTAAA
CAACAATATATAGCAAGCACATACTTTATAAATTATATTACATTGCTTAGAAACGTGAAAGTATTTAACT
CAAACATTTGCTTCAAATTCAAAGGTACAATCTGCAGAAGTATAAATAGTAATAATAGATAACATTATTA
TTCTTATTC
