>Addgene plasmid #68190 | pTE8 (GB0144) | addgene partial sequence | sequence record 127563 | T7 5'-TAATACGACTCACTATAGGG-3'
CAGCTCCGGCCGCCATGGCGGCCGCGGGAATTCGATTGGGCGATGAGTGGTCTCGGCTTGAATAAGAATA
ATAATGTTATCTATTATTACTATTTATACTTCTGCAGATTGTACCTTTGAATTTGAAGCAAATGTTTGAG
TTAAATACTTTCACGTTTCTAAGCAATGTAATATAATTTATAAAGTATGTGCTTGCTATATATTGTTGTT
TAAAACATTAAATAATATTACATAAATATAAACACCATAATATAAGGATGTTTAGCATTGTGGGAAAATG
AAGGATTAATAAGTCATATTAGTATTTCTCTATGTCACATAAATGTGCCTTCAACTCAATTTCCGCTGAT
ATTTATCTTCTTTTATTTTAAGTAGACGCTTAAACTATTGTATAAAATTGAATGAGTAGACATACTCGTC
CTATATTACAGTTCTCGTGAAATAAACTCGATTCTCGAAATGATTTGTGTTATGTTATGCGGGATGCATA
TTATGTTGTAACACTCGCAACTAGAAAGAAATAGAAAAAAGTTTAAAATCCAAAAATAATTACTTTTGGG
AAGTATAAGGAAATTTGGAAAATTTTATGTTAAAAGTGAGTTTTTGGTCAACTTAAAACGACCATAACTC
CTAGCTCATGATGAGTAGGTGTAGTTCCATATATGATTGAAAATCTCTTGAAATGATCTTTCGAACACTG
TCAAGTTTGCATAATTCCGAATTCGTATTAACGAGTTATGTCTTTTGGAAGTTTGGGTGTTTTATCAAGG
AAGTCCAATCAAAATTTGGGAAGGGAAAATTTG
